>Addgene plasmid #212187 | pLSU1/t35s[]:nnLuz-I{PIV-216}:NosT | addgene full sequence | sequence record 422962 | Addgene NGS Result
TGGGCCACCGCCGACCTGGTGGAGCTGGTTAAGCAGCGCATTGAGGTCACGGATGGAAGGCTACAAGCGG
CCTTTGTCGTGTCGCGGGCGATCAAAGGCACGCGCATCGGCGGTGAGGTTGCCGAGGCGCTGGCCGGGTA
CGAGCTGCCCATTCTTGAGTCCCGTATCACGCAGCGCGTGAGCTACCCAGGCACTGCCGCCGCCGGCACA
ACCGTTCTTGAATCAGAACCCGAGGGCGACGCTGCCCGCGAGGTCCAGGCGCTGGCCGCTGAAATTAAAT
CAAAACTCATTTGAGTTAATGAGGTAAAGAGAAAATGAGCAAAAGCACAAACACGCTAAGTGCCGGCCGT
CCGAGCGCACGCAGCAGCAAGGCTGCAACGTTGGCCAGCCTGGCAGACACGCCAGCCATGAAGCGGGTCA
ACTTTCAGTTGCCGGCGGAGGATCACACCAAGCTGAAGATGTACGCGGTACGCCAAGGCAAGACCATTAC
CGAGCTGCTATCTGAATACATCGCGCAGCTACCAGAGTAAATGAGCAAATGAATAAATGAGTAGATGAAT
TTTAGCGGCTAAAGGAGGCGGCATGGAAAATCAAGAACAACCAGGCACCGACGCCGTGGAATGCCCCATG
TGTGGAGGAACGGGCGGTTGGCCAGGCGTAAGCGGCTGGGTTGTCTGCCGGCCCTGCAATGGCACTGGAA
CCCCCAAGCCCGAGGAATCGGCGTGAGCGGTCGCAAACCATCCGGCCCGGTACAAATCGGCGCGGCGCTG
GGTGATGACCTGGTGGAGAAGTTGAAGGCCGCGCAGGCCGCCCAGCGGCAACGCATCGAGGCAGAAGCAC
GCCCCGGTGAATCGTGGCAAGCGGCCGCTGATCGAATCCGCAAAGAATCCCGGCAACCGCCGGCAGCCGG
TGCGCCGTCGATTAGGAAGCCGCCCAAGGGCGACGAGCAACCAGATTTTTTCGTTCCGATGCTCTATGAC
GTGGGCACCCGCGATAGTCGCAGCATCATGGACGTGGCCGTTTTCCGTCTGTCGAAGCGTGACCGACGAG
CTGGCGAGGTGATCCGCTACGAGCTTCCAGACGGGCACGTAGAGGTTTCCGCAGGGCCGGCCGGCATGGC
CAGTGTGTGGGATTACGACCTGGTACTGATGGCGGTTTCCCATCTAACCGAATCCATGAACCGATACCGG
GAAGGGAAGGGAGACAAGCCCGGCCGCGTGTTCCGTCCACACGTTGCGGACGTACTCAAGTTCTGCCGGC
GAGCCGATGGCGGAAAGCAGAAAGACGACCTGGTAGAAACCTGCATTCGGTTAAACACCACGCACGTTGC
CATGCAGCGTACGAAGAAGGCCAAGAACGGCCGCCTGGTGACGGTATCCGAGGGTGAAGCCTTGATTAGC
CGCTACAAGATCGTAAAGAGCGAAACCGGGCGGCCGGAGTACATCGAGATCGAGCTAGTTGATTGGATGT
ACCGCGAGATCACAGAAGGCAAGAACCCGGACGTGCTGACGGTTCACCCCGATTACTTTTTGATCGATCC
CGGCATCGGCCGTTTTCTCTACCGCCTGGCACGCCGCGCCGCAGGCAAGGCAGAAGCCAGATGGTTGTTC
AAGACGATCTACGAACGCAGTGGCAGCGCCGGAGAGTTCAAGAAGTTCTGTTTCACCGTGCGCAAGCTGA
TCGGGTCAAATGACCTGCCGGAGTACGATTTGAAGGAGGAGGCGGGGCAGGCTGGCCCGATCCTAGTCAT
GCGCTACCGCAACCTGATCGAGGGCGAAGCATCCGCCGGTTCCTAATGTACGGAGCAGATGCTAGGGCAA
ATTGCCCTAGCAGGGGAAAAAGGTCGAAAAGATCTCTTTCCTGTGGATAGCACGTACATTGGGAACCCAA
AGCCGTACATTGGGAACCGGAACCCGTACATTGGGAACCCAAAGCCGTACATTGGGAACCGGTCACACAT
GTAAGTGACTGATATAAAAGAGAAAAAAGGCGATTTTTCCGCCTAAAACTCTTTAAAACTTATTAAAACT
CTTAAAACCCGCCTGGCCTGTGCATAACTGTCTGGCCAGCGCACAGCCGAAGAGCTGCAAAAAGCGCCTA
CCCTTCGGTCGCTGCGCTCCCTACGCCCCGCCGCTTCGCGTCGGCCTATCGCGGCCGCTGGCCGCTCAAA
AATGGCTGGCCTACGGCCAGGCAATCTGCTAGCGCGCGGACAAGCTAGGATTGGCAGGATATATTCAGTT
GTAAATGATATCGCATGCGGAAACCTCCTCGGATTCCATTGCCCAGCTATCTGTCACTTTATTGAGAAGA
TAGTGGAAAAGGAAGGTGGCTCCTACAAATGCCATCATTGCGATAAAGGAAAGGCCATCGTTGAAGATGC
CTCTGCCGACAGTGGTCCCAAAGATGGACCCCCACCCACGAGGAGCATCGTGGAAAAAGAAGACGTTCCA
ACCACGTCTTCAAAGCAAGTGGATTGATGTGATATCTCCACTGACGTAAGGGATGACGCACAATCCCACT
ATCCTTCGCAAGACCCTTCCTCTATATAAGGAAGTTCATTTCATTTGGAGAGGCTCGAGATGAGGATAAA
TATCTCTTTGTCTAGTCTCTTTGAGAGACTGAGCAAATTGTCATCCCGATCCATCGCAATTACCTGCGGC
GTAGTCTTGGCAAGTGCAATAGCATTCCCAATTATCCGAAGAGACTATCAAACGTTCCTTGAAGTCGGTC
CGAGCTATGCCCCACAGAACTTCCGAGGCTATATCATCGTTTGTGTCTTGTCACTTTTTAGGCAAGTAAG
TTTCTGCTTCTACCTTTGATATATATATAATAATTATCATTAATTAGTAGTAATATAATATTTCAAATAT
TTTTTTCAAAATAAAAGAATGTAGTATATAGCAATTGCTTTTCTGTAGTTTATAAGTGTGTATATTTTAA
TTTATAACTTTTCTAATATATGACCAAAATTTGTTGATGTGCAGGAGCAGAAAGGGTTGGCAATCTATGA
CAGGCTTCCAGAAAAGAGGCGTTGGCTTGCCGACTTGCCGTTTCGTGAAGGGACGAGGCCATCCATAACC
TCCCACATTATACAGCGTCAGCGTACTCAGCTGGTAGATCAAGAGTTTGCAACCAGAGAACTTATCGATA
AGGTGATCCCACGTGTGCAAGCAAGACACACAGACAAAACTTTTCTCAGTACGTCAAAATTTGAGTTTCA
TGCAAAGGCCATCTTCCTTCTCCCCTCTATCCCTATTAATGATCCTCTTAACATTCCCTCACACGATACG
GTAAGAAGAACCAAGCGTGAGATCGCTCACATGCATGATTACCATGATTGCACTCTGCACTTGGCTCTTG
CTGCTCAGGATGGTAAGGAAGTTTTGAAGAAGGGGTGGGGCCAGCGTCACCCACTGGCCGGACCAGGAGT
CCCAGGCCCTCCTACTGAGTGGACCTTCCTTTACGCACCAAGGAACGAAGAGGAGGCCAGAGTTGTCGAG
ATGATAGTCGAAGCTAGTATTGGCTACATGACTAACGATCCTGCTGGTAAGATTGTCGAAAATGCCAAGT
CAGGTTGAGAATTCGGATCCCTGCAGGATCGTTCAAACATTTGGCAATAAAGTTTCTTAAGATTGAATCC
TGTTGCCGGTCTTGCGATGATTATCATATAATTTCTGTTGAATTACGTTAAGCATGTAATAATTAACATG
TAATGCATGACGTTATTTATGAGATGGGTTTTTATGATTAGAGTCCCGCAATTATACATTTAATACGCGA
TAGAAAACAAAATATAGCGCGCAAACTAGGATAAATTATCGCGCGCGGTGTCATCTATGTTACTAGATCG
GGGAGCTCTGGCAGGATATATGCGGTTGTAATTCATTTTTATTGTCTAAATTTCTGTATTTGTTTGTTTG
CAATTAGATCCACGTTGTGTCTCAAAATCTCTGATGTTACATTGCACAAGATAAAAATATATCATCATGA
ACAATAAAACTGTCTGCTTACATAAACAGTAATACAAGGGGTGTTATGAGCCATATTCAACGGGAAACGT
CTTGTTCGAGGCCGCGATTAAATTCCAACATGGATGCTGATTTATATGGGTATAAATGGGCTCGCGATAA
TGTCGGGCAATCAGGTGCGACAATCTACCGATTGTATGGGAAGCCCGATGCGCCAGAGTTGTTTCTGAAA
CATGGCAAAGGTAGCGTTGCCAATGATGTTACAGATGAGATGGTCAGACTAAACTGGCTGACGGAATTTA
TGCCTCTTCCGACCATCAAGCATTTTATCCGTACTCCTGATGATGCATGGTTACTCACCACTGCGATCCC
AGGGAAAACAGCATTCCAGGTATTAGAAGAATATCCTGATTCAGGTGAAAATATTGTTGATGCGCTGGCA
GTGTTCCTGCGCCGGTTGCATTCGATTCCTGTTTGTAATTGTCCTTTTAACAGCGATCGCGTATTTCGTC
TCGCTCAGGCGCAATCACGAATGAATAACGGTTTGGTTGATGCGAGTGATTTTGATGACGAGCGTAATGG
CTGGCCTGTTGAACAAGTCTGGAAAGAAATGCATAAACTTTTGCCATTCTCACCGGATTCAGTCGTCACT
CATGGTGATTTCTCACTTGATAACCTTATTTTTGACGAGGGGAAATTAATAGGTTGTATTGATGTTGGAC
GAGTCGGAATCGCAGACCGATACCAGGATCTTGCCATCCTATGGAACTGCCTCGGTGAGTTTTCTCCTTC
ATTACAGAAACGGCTTTTTCAAAAATATGGTATTGATAATCCTGATATGAATAAATTGCAGTTTCATTTG
ATGCTCGATGAGTTTTTCTAATCAGAATTGGTTAATTGGTTGTAACACTGGCAGAGCATTACGCTGACTT
GACGGGACGGCGGCTTTGTTGAATCAATTGATCTTCTTGAAATCCTTTTTTTCTGCGCGTAATCTGCTGC
TTGCAAACAAAAAAACCACCGCTACCAGCGGTGGTTTGTTTGCCGGATCAAGAGCTACCAACTCTTTTTC
CGAAGGTAACTGGCTTCAGCAGAGCGCAGATACCAAATACTGTTCTTCTAGTGTAGCCGTAGTTAGGCCA
CCACTTCAAGAACTCTGTAGCACCGCCTACATACCTCGCTCTGCTAATCCTGTTACCAGTGGCTGCTGCC
AGTGGCGATAAGTCGTGTCTTACCGGGTTGGACTCAAGACGATAGTTACCGGATAAGGCGCAGCGGTCGG
GCTGAACGGGGGGTTCGTGCACACAGCCCAGCTTGGAGCGAACGACCTACACCGAACTGAGATACCTACA
GCGTGAGCTATGAGAAAGCGCCACGCTTCCCGAAGGGAGAAAGGCGGACAGGTATCCGGTAAGCGGCAGG
GTCGGAACAGGAGAGCGCACGAGGGAGCTTCCAGGGGGAAACGCCTGGTATCTTTATAGTCCTGTCGGGT
TTCGCCACCTCTGACTTGAGCGTCGATTTTTGTGATGCTCGTCAGGGGGGCGGAGCCTATGGAAAAACGC
CAGCAACGCGGCCTTTTTACGGTTCCTGGCCTTTTGCTGGCCTTTTGCTCACATGTTCTTTCCTGCGTTA
TCCCCTGATTCTGTGGATAACCGTATTACCGCCTTTGAGTGATCTCTGAAGAAACCGAGCGCCGCCGTCT
AAAAAGGTGATGTGTATTTGAGTAAAACAGCTTGCGTCATGCGGTCGCTGCGTATATGATGCGATGAGTA
AATAAACAAATACGCAAGGGGAACGCATGAAGGTTATCGCTGTACTTAACCAGAAAGGCGGGTCAGGCAA
GACGACCATCGCAACCCATCTAGCCCGCGCCCTGCAACTCGCCGGGGCCGATGTTCTGTTAGTCGATTCC
GATCCCCAGGGCAGTGCCCGCGATTGGGCGGCCGTGCGGGAAGATCAACCGCTAACCGTTGTCGGCATCG
ACCGCCCGACGATTGACCGCGACGTGAAGGCCATCGGCCGGCGCGACTTCGTAGTGATCGACGGAGCGCC
CCAGGCGGCGGACTTGGCTGTGTCCGCGATCAAGGCAGCCGACTTCGTGCTGATTCCGGTGCAGCCAAGC
CCTTACGACATA
Features (pLannotate 1.2.2; 9 found; start..end, strand, type, name):
    723..1796    +  CDS            pVS1 RepA: replication protein from the Pseudomonas plasmid pVS1 (Heeb et al., 2000)
   1862..2056    +  rep_origin     pVS1 oriV: origin of replication for the Pseudomonas plasmid pVS1 (Heeb et al., 2000)
   2223..2246    +  misc_feature   LB T-DNA repeat: left border repeat from octopine Ach5 T-DNA
   2258..2573    +  promoter       CaMV 35S promoter (fragment): strong constitutive promoter from cauliflower mosaic virus
   2796..2984    +  intron         IV2 intron: modified second intron of the potato ST-LS1 gene (Vancanneyt et al., 1990)
   3597..3849    +  terminator     NOS terminator: nopaline synthase terminator and poly(A) signal
   4036..4851    +  CDS            KanR: aminoglycoside phosphotransferase; aph(3')-Ia; confers resistance to kanamycin in bacteria or G418 (Geneticin®) in eukaryotes
   4937..5525    +  rep_origin     ori: high-copy-number ColE1/pMB1/pBR322/pUC origin of replication
   5767..294     +  CDS            pVS1 StaA (across the origin): stability protein from the Pseudomonas plasmid pVS1 (Heeb et al., 2000)
