[The description below was written by a language model from this plasmid's Addgene catalogue record and pLannotate feature annotations shown in this document.]
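Description:
pLSU1/t35s[]:nnLuz-I{PIV-216}:NosT is a compact (about 6.1 kb) plant-expression binary vector built on the pLSU1 backbone for Agrobacterium-mediated delivery of a luciferase reporter into plant cells. It replicates at high copy in E. coli through a ColE1/pUC-type origin. It is maintained in Agrobacterium by the pVS1 replicon, annotated here as the RepA replication protein, oriV and the StaA stability protein. Selection in bacteria is by kanamycin, through an aph(3')-Ia aminoglycoside phosphotransferase gene located in the backbone. The feature table marks a left-border T-DNA repeat just upstream of the expression cassette. It annotates no right border and no plant selectable marker, so the full extent of the T-DNA cannot be stated from the record.

The payload is a single cassette in which a truncated CaMV 35S promoter fragment drives nnLuz, the luciferase of the bioluminescent mushroom Neonothopanus nambi, followed by the nopaline synthase (NOS) terminator and polyadenylation signal. The coding sequence is interrupted 216 bp into the gene by the PIV intron, annotated as the modified second intron (IV2) of the potato ST-LS1 gene. Bacteria cannot splice this intron, so functional luciferase is not produced in Agrobacterium, and any signal should therefore come from plant cells that have received, transcribed and spliced the transgene. The recorded insert is 999 bp and was assembled by Gibson cloning. The design suits experiments that measure plant transformation or transient expression without background signal from the delivering bacteria, and the truncated promoter gives a defined variant of 35S-driven expression.
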