Addgene plasmid #212187: pLSU1/t35s[]:nnLuz-I{PIV-216}:NosT
Purpose: This binary vector expresses mushroom luciferase (nnLuz) containing the PIV intron (216 bp into the gene) with the truncated 35sCAMV promoter
Depositing lab: Wayne Curtis. Depositing organization: Pennsylvania State University.
Backbone
  Vector backbone: pLSU1
  Vector type: Plant Expression
Growth in bacteria
  Bacterial resistance: Kanamycin, 50 μg/mL
  Growth temperature: 37°C
  Growth strain: DH5alpha
  Copy number: High Copy
Gene/Insert
  Gene/Insert name: nnLuz-I{PIV-216}
  Species: Neonothopanus nambi/Solanum tuberosum
  Insert size (bp): 999
  Mutation: PIV intron added at bp 216, eliminates expression in Agrobacterium
  Promoter: truncated 35sCaMV
  Cloning method: Gibson Cloning
Terms and licenses: Academic/Nonprofit Terms; Industry Terms: Not Available to Industry
How to cite: pLSU1/t35s[]:nnLuz-I{PIV-216}:NosT was a gift from Wayne Curtis (Addgene plasmid # 212187 ; http://n2t.net/addgene:212187 ; RRID:Addgene_212187)
